LOCUS       Exported 8532 bp ds-DNA circular SYN 12-MAY-2021
DEFINITION  Expresses YE1-BE3 in mammalian cells.
ACCESSION   .
VERSION     .
KEYWORDS    pBK-YE1-BE3
SOURCE      synthetic DNA construct
  ORGANISM  synthetic DNA construct
REFERENCE   1 (bases 1 to 8532)
  AUTHORS   Kim YB, Komor AC, Levy JM, Packer MS, Zhao KT, Liu DR
  TITLE     Increasing the genome-targeting scope and precision of base editing
            with engineered Cas9-cytidine deaminase fusions.
  JOURNAL   Nat Biotechnol. 2017 Feb 13. doi: 10.1038/nbt.3803.
  PUBMED    28191901
REFERENCE   2 (bases 1 to 8532)
  AUTHORS   .
  TITLE     Direct Submission
  JOURNAL   Exported May 12, 2021 from SnapGene Server 1.1.58
            http://www.snapgene.com
FEATURES             Location/Qualifiers
     source          1..8532
                     /organism="synthetic DNA construct"
                     /mol_type="other DNA"
     promoter        132..335
                     /label=CMV promoter
                     /note="human cytomegalovirus (CMV) immediate early
                     promoter"
     primer_bind     286..306
                     /label=CMV-F
                     /note="Human CMV immediate early promoter, forward primer"
     primer_bind     377..396
                     /label=T7
                     /note="T7 promoter, forward primer"
     promoter        377..395
                     /label=T7 promoter
                     /note="promoter for bacteriophage T7 RNA polymerase"
     CDS             1144..5244
                     /codon_start=1
                     /product="nickase mutant of the Cas9 endonuclease from the
                     Streptococcus pyogenes Type II CRISPR/Cas system"
                     /label=Cas9(D10A)
                     /note="generates RNA-guided single strand nicks in DNA due
                     to the D10A mutation in the RuvC catalytic domain"
                     /translation="DKKYSIGLAIGTNSVGWAVITDEYKVPSKKFKVLGNTDRHSIKKN
                     LIGALLFDSGETAEATRLKRTARRRYTRRKNRICYLQEIFSNEMAKVDDSFFHRLEESF
                     LVEEDKKHERHPIFGNIVDEVAYHEKYPTIYHLRKKLVDSTDKADLRLIYLALAHMIKF
                     RGHFLIEGDLNPDNSDVDKLFIQLVQTYNQLFEENPINASGVDAKAILSARLSKSRRLE
                     NLIAQLPGEKKNGLFGNLIALSLGLTPNFKSNFDLAEDAKLQLSKDTYDDDLDNLLAQI
                     GDQYADLFLAAKNLSDAILLSDILRVNTEITKAPLSASMIKRYDEHHQDLTLLKALVRQ
                     QLPEKYKEIFFDQSKNGYAGYIDGGASQEEFYKFIKPILEKMDGTEELLVKLNREDLLR
                     KQRTFDNGSIPHQIHLGELHAILRRQEDFYPFLKDNREKIEKILTFRIPYYVGPLARGN
                     SRFAWMTRKSEETITPWNFEEVVDKGASAQSFIERMTNFDKNLPNEKVLPKHSLLYEYF
                     TVYNELTKVKYVTEGMRKPAFLSGEQKKAIVDLLFKTNRKVTVKQLKEDYFKKIECFDS
                     VEISGVEDRFNASLGTYHDLLKIIKDKDFLDNEENEDILEDIVLTLTLFEDREMIEERL
                     KTYAHLFDDKVMKQLKRRRYTGWGRLSRKLINGIRDKQSGKTILDFLKSDGFANRNFMQ
                     LIHDDSLTFKEDIQKAQVSGQGDSLHEHIANLAGSPAIKKGILQTVKVVDELVKVMGRH
                     KPENIVIEMARENQTTQKGQKNSRERMKRIEEGIKELGSQILKEHPVENTQLQNEKLYL
                     YYLQNGRDMYVDQELDINRLSDYDVDHIVPQSFLKDDSIDNKVLTRSDKNRGKSDNVPS
                     EEVVKKMKNYWRQLLNAKLITQRKFDNLTKAERGGLSELDKAGFIKRQLVETRQITKHV
                     AQILDSRMNTKYDENDKLIREVKVITLKSKLVSDFRKDFQFYKVREINNYHHAHDAYLN
                     AVVGTALIKKYPKLESEFVYGDYKVYDVRKMIAKSEQEIGKATAKYFFYSNIMNFFKTE
                     ITLANGEIRKRPLIETNGETGEIVWDKGRDFATVRKVLSMPQVNIVKKTEVQTGGFSKE
                     SILPKRNSDKLIARKKDWDPKKYGGFDSPTVAYSVLVVAKVEKGKSKKLKSVKELLGIT
                     IMERSSFEKNPIDFLEAKGYKEVKKDLIIKLPKYSLFELENGRKRMLASAGELQKGNEL
                     ALPSKYVNFLYLASHYEKLKGSPEDNEQKQLFVEQHKHYLDEIIEQISEFSKRVILADA
                     NLDKVLSAYNKHRDKPIREQAENIIHLFTLTNLGAPAAFKYFDTTIDRKRYTSTKEVLD
                     ATLIHQSITGLYETRIDLSQLGGD"
     CDS             5257..5505
                     /codon_start=1
                     /product="uracil-DNA glycosylase inhibitor from a Bacillus
                     subtilis bacteriophage (Mol et al., 1995)"
                     /label=UGI
                     /translation="TNLSDIIEKETGKQLVIQESILMLPEEVEEVIGNKPESDILVHTA
                     YDESTDENVMLLTSDAPEYKPWALVIQDSNGENKIKML"
     CDS             5518..5538
                     /codon_start=1
                     /product="nuclear localization signal of SV40 (simian virus
                     40) large T antigen"
                     /label=SV40 NLS
                     /translation="PKKKRKV"
     CDS             5547..5564
                     /codon_start=1
                     /product="6xHis affinity tag"
                     /label=6xHis
                     /translation="HHHHHH"
     primer_bind     complement(5587..5604)
                     /label=BGH-rev
                     /note="Bovine growth hormone terminator, reverse primer.
                     Also called BGH reverse"
     polyA_signal    5593..5817
                     /label=bGH poly(A) signal
                     /note="bovine growth hormone polyadenylation signal"
     primer_bind     complement(5888..5904)
                     /label=M13 rev
                     /note="common sequencing primer, one of multiple similar
                     variants"
     primer_bind     complement(5888..5904)
                     /label=M13 Reverse
                     /note="In lacZ gene. Also called M13-rev"
     primer_bind     complement(5901..5923)
                     /label=M13/pUC Reverse
                     /note="In lacZ gene"
     protein_bind    5912..5928
                     /label=lac operator
                     /bound_moiety="lac repressor encoded by lacI"
                     /note="The lac repressor binds to the lac operator to
                     inhibit transcription in E. coli. This inhibition can be
                     relieved by adding lactose or
                     isopropyl-beta-D-thiogalactopyranoside (IPTG)."
     promoter        complement(5936..5966)
                     /label=lac promoter
                     /note="promoter for the E. coli lac operon"
     protein_bind    5981..6002
                     /label=CAP binding site
                     /bound_moiety="E. coli catabolite activator protein"
                     /note="CAP binding activates transcription in the presence
                     of cAMP."
     primer_bind     complement(6119..6136)
                     /label=L4440
                     /note="L4440 vector, forward primer"
     rep_origin      complement(6290..6878)
                     /direction=LEFT
                     /label=ori
                     /note="high-copy-number ColE1/pMB1/pBR322/pUC origin of
                     replication"
     primer_bind     complement(6370..6389)
                     /label=pBR322ori-F
                     /note="pBR322 origin, forward primer"
     CDS             complement(7049..7909)
                     /codon_start=1
                     /gene="bla"
                     /product="beta-lactamase"
                     /label=AmpR
                     /note="confers resistance to ampicillin, carbenicillin, and
                     related antibiotics"
                     /translation="MSIQHFRVALIPFFAAFCLPVFAHPETLVKVKDAEDQLGARVGYI
                     ELDLNSGKILESFRPEERFPMMSTFKVLLCGAVLSRIDAGQEQLGRRIHYSQNDLVEYS
                     PVTEKHLTDGMTVRELCSAAITMSDNTAANLLLTTIGGPKELTAFLHNMGDHVTRLDRW
                     EPELNEAIPNDERDTTMPVAMATTLRKLLTGELLTLASRQQLIDWMEADKVAGPLLRSA
                     LPAGWFIADKSGAGERGSRGIIAALGPDGKPSRIVVIYTTGSQATMDERNRQIAEIGAS
                     LIKHW"
     primer_bind     7672..7691
                     /label=Amp-R
                     /note="Ampicillin resistance gene, reverse primer"
     promoter        complement(7910..8014)
                     /gene="bla"
                     /label=AmpR promoter
     primer_bind     complement(8093..8112)
                     /label=pRS-marker
                     /note="pRS vectors, use to sequence yeast selectable
                     marker"
     enhancer        8284..131
                     /label=CMV enhancer
                     /note="human cytomegalovirus immediate early enhancer"
ORIGIN
        1 atatgccaag tacgccccct attgacgtca atgacggtaa atggcccgcc tggcattatg
       61 cccagtacat gaccttatgg gactttccta cttggcagta catctacgta ttagtcatcg
      121 ctattaccat ggtgatgcgg ttttggcagt acatcaatgg gcgtggatag cggtttgact
      181 cacggggatt tccaagtctc caccccattg acgtcaatgg gagtttgttt tggcaccaaa
      241 atcaacggga ctttccaaaa tgtcgtaaca actccgcccc attgacgcaa atgggcggta
      301 ggcgtgtacg gtgggaggtc tatataagca gagctggttt agtgaaccgt cagatccgct
      361 agagatccgc ggccgctaat acgactcact atagggagag ccgccaccat gagctcagag
      421 actggcccag tggctgtgga ccccacattg agacggcgga tcgagcccca tgagtttgag
      481 gtattcttcg atccgagaga gctccgcaag gagacctgcc tgctttacga aattaattgg
      541 gggggccggc actccatttg gcgacataca tcacagaaca ctaacaagca cgtcgaagtc
      601 aacttcatcg agaagttcac gacagaaaga tatttctgtc cgaacacaag gtgcagcatt
      661 acctggtttc tcagctatag cccatgcggc gaatgtagta gggccatcac tgaattcctg
      721 tcaaggtatc cccacgtcac tctgtttatt tacatcgcaa ggctgtacca ccacgctgac
      781 cccgagaatc gacaaggcct gcgggatttg atctcttcag gtgtgactat ccaaattatg
      841 actgagcagg agtcaggata ctgctggaga aactttgtga attatagccc gagtaatgaa
      901 gcccactggc ctaggtatcc ccatctgtgg gtacgactgt acgttcttga actgtactgc
      961 atcatactgg gcctgcctcc ttgtctcaac attctgagaa ggaagcagcc acagctgaca
     1021 ttctttacca tcgctcttca gtcttgtcat taccagcgac tgcccccaca cattctctgg
     1081 gccaccgggt tgaaaagcgg cagcgagact cccgggacct cagagtccgc cacacccgaa
     1141 agtgataaaa agtattctat tggtttagcc atcggcacta attccgttgg atgggctgtc
     1201 ataaccgatg aatacaaagt accttcaaag aaatttaagg tgttggggaa cacagaccgt
     1261 cattcgatta aaaagaatct tatcggtgcc ctcctattcg atagtggcga aacggcagag
     1321 gcgactcgcc tgaaacgaac cgctcggaga aggtatacac gtcgcaagaa ccgaatatgt
     1381 tacttacaag aaatttttag caatgagatg gccaaagttg acgattcttt ctttcaccgt
     1441 ttggaagagt ccttccttgt cgaagaggac aagaaacatg aacggcaccc catctttgga
     1501 aacatagtag atgaggtggc atatcatgaa aagtacccaa cgatttatca cctcagaaaa
     1561 aagctagttg actcaactga taaagcggac ctgaggttaa tctacttggc tcttgcccat
     1621 atgataaagt tccgtgggca ctttctcatt gagggtgatc taaatccgga caactcggat
     1681 gtcgacaaac tgttcatcca gttagtacaa acctataatc agttgtttga agagaaccct
     1741 ataaatgcaa gtggcgtgga tgcgaaggct attcttagcg cccgcctctc taaatcccga
     1801 cggctagaaa acctgatcgc acaattaccc ggagagaaga aaaatgggtt gttcggtaac
     1861 cttatagcgc tctcactagg cctgacacca aattttaagt cgaacttcga cttagctgaa
     1921 gatgccaaat tgcagcttag taaggacacg tacgatgacg atctcgacaa tctactggca
     1981 caaattggag atcagtatgc ggacttattt ttggctgcca aaaaccttag cgatgcaatc
     2041 ctcctatctg acatactgag agttaatact gagattacca aggcgccgtt atccgcttca
     2101 atgatcaaaa ggtacgatga acatcaccaa gacttgacac ttctcaaggc cctagtccgt
     2161 cagcaactgc ctgagaaata taaggaaata ttctttgatc agtcgaaaaa cgggtacgca
     2221 ggttatattg acggcggagc gagtcaagag gaattctaca agtttatcaa acccatatta
     2281 gagaagatgg atgggacgga agagttgctt gtaaaactca atcgcgaaga tctactgcga
     2341 aagcagcgga ctttcgacaa cggtagcatt ccacatcaaa tccacttagg cgaattgcat
     2401 gctatactta gaaggcagga ggatttttat ccgttcctca aagacaatcg tgaaaagatt
     2461 gagaaaatcc taacctttcg cataccttac tatgtgggac ccctggcccg agggaactct
     2521 cggttcgcat ggatgacaag aaagtccgaa gaaacgatta ctccatggaa ttttgaggaa
     2581 gttgtcgata aaggtgcgtc agctcaatcg ttcatcgaga ggatgaccaa ctttgacaag
     2641 aatttaccga acgaaaaagt attgcctaag cacagtttac tttacgagta tttcacagtg
     2701 tacaatgaac tcacgaaagt taagtatgtc actgagggca tgcgtaaacc cgcctttcta
     2761 agcggagaac agaagaaagc aatagtagat ctgttattca agaccaaccg caaagtgaca
     2821 gttaagcaat tgaaagagga ctactttaag aaaattgaat gcttcgattc tgtcgagatc
     2881 tccggggtag aagatcgatt taatgcgtca cttggtacgt atcatgacct cctaaagata
     2941 attaaagata aggacttcct ggataacgaa gagaatgaag atatcttaga agatatagtg
     3001 ttgactctta ccctctttga agatcgggaa atgattgagg aaagactaaa aacatacgct
     3061 cacctgttcg acgataaggt tatgaaacag ttaaagaggc gtcgctatac gggctgggga
     3121 cgattgtcgc ggaaacttat caacgggata agagacaagc aaagtggtaa aactattctc
     3181 gattttctaa agagcgacgg cttcgccaat aggaacttta tgcagctgat ccatgatgac
     3241 tctttaacct tcaaagagga tatacaaaag gcacaggttt ccggacaagg ggactcattg
     3301 cacgaacata ttgcgaatct tgctggttcg ccagccatca aaaagggcat actccagaca
     3361 gtcaaagtag tggatgagct agttaaggtc atgggacgtc acaaaccgga aaacattgta
     3421 atcgagatgg cacgcgaaaa tcaaacgact cagaaggggc aaaaaaacag tcgagagcgg
     3481 atgaagagaa tagaagaggg tattaaagaa ctgggcagcc agatcttaaa ggagcatcct
     3541 gtggaaaata cccaattgca gaacgagaaa ctttacctct attacctaca aaatggaagg
     3601 gacatgtatg ttgatcagga actggacata aaccgtttat ctgattacga cgtcgatcac
     3661 attgtacccc aatccttttt gaaggacgat tcaatcgaca ataaagtgct tacacgctcg
     3721 gataagaacc gagggaaaag tgacaatgtt ccaagcgagg aagtcgtaaa gaaaatgaag
     3781 aactattggc ggcagctcct aaatgcgaaa ctgataacgc aaagaaagtt cgataactta
     3841 actaaagctg agaggggtgg cttgtctgaa cttgacaagg ccggatttat taaacgtcag
     3901 ctcgtggaaa cccgccaaat cacaaagcat gttgcacaga tactagattc ccgaatgaat
     3961 acgaaatacg acgagaacga taagctgatt cgggaagtca aagtaatcac tttaaagtca
     4021 aaattggtgt cggacttcag aaaggatttt caattctata aagttaggga gataaataac
     4081 taccaccatg cgcacgacgc ttatcttaat gccgtcgtag ggaccgcact cattaagaaa
     4141 tacccgaagc tagaaagtga gtttgtgtat ggtgattaca aagtttatga cgtccgtaag
     4201 atgatcgcga aaagcgaaca ggagataggc aaggctacag ccaaatactt cttttattct
     4261 aacattatga atttctttaa gacggaaatc actctggcaa acggagagat acgcaaacga
     4321 cctttaattg aaaccaatgg ggagacaggt gaaatcgtat gggataaggg ccgggacttc
     4381 gcgacggtga gaaaagtttt gtccatgccc caagtcaaca tagtaaagaa aactgaggtg
     4441 cagaccggag ggttttcaaa ggaatcgatt cttccaaaaa ggaatagtga taagctcatc
     4501 gctcgtaaaa aggactggga cccgaaaaag tacggtggct tcgatagccc tacagttgcc
     4561 tattctgtcc tagtagtggc aaaagttgag aagggaaaat ccaagaaact gaagtcagtc
     4621 aaagaattat tggggataac gattatggag cgctcgtctt ttgaaaagaa ccccatcgac
     4681 ttccttgagg cgaaaggtta caaggaagta aaaaaggatc tcataattaa actaccaaag
     4741 tatagtctgt ttgagttaga aaatggccga aaacggatgt tggctagcgc cggagagctt
     4801 caaaagggga acgaactcgc actaccgtct aaatacgtga atttcctgta tttagcgtcc
     4861 cattacgaga agttgaaagg ttcacctgaa gataacgaac agaagcaact ttttgttgag
     4921 cagcacaaac attatctcga cgaaatcata gagcaaattt cggaattcag taagagagtc
     4981 atcctagctg atgccaatct ggacaaagta ttaagcgcat acaacaagca cagggataaa
     5041 cccatacgtg agcaggcgga aaatattatc catttgttta ctcttaccaa cctcggcgct
     5101 ccagccgcat tcaagtattt tgacacaacg atagatcgca aacgatacac ttctaccaag
     5161 gaggtgctag acgcgacact gattcaccaa tccatcacgg gattatatga aactcggata
     5221 gatttgtcac agcttggggg tgactctggt ggttctacta atctgtcaga tattattgaa
     5281 aaggagaccg gtaagcaact ggttatccag gaatccatcc tcatgctccc agaggaggtg
     5341 gaagaagtca ttgggaacaa gccggaaagc gatatactcg tgcacaccgc ctacgacgag
     5401 agcaccgacg agaatgtcat gcttctgact agcgacgccc ctgaatacaa gccttgggct
     5461 ctggtcatac aggatagcaa cggtgagaac aagattaaga tgctctctgg tggttctccc
     5521 aagaagaaga ggaaagtcta accggtcatc atcaccatca ccattgagtt taaacccgct
     5581 gatcagcctc gactgtgcct tctagttgcc agccatctgt tgtttgcccc tcccccgtgc
     5641 cttccttgac cctggaaggt gccactccca ctgtcctttc ctaataaaat gaggaaattg
     5701 catcgcattg tctgagtagg tgtcattcta ttctgggggg tggggtgggg caggacagca
     5761 agggggagga ttgggaagac aatagcaggc atgctgggga tgcggtgggc tctatggctt
     5821 ctgaggcgga aagaaccagc tggggctcga taccgtcgac ctctagctag agcttggcgt
     5881 aatcatggtc atagctgttt cctgtgtgaa attgttatcc gctcacaatt ccacacaaca
     5941 tacgagccgg aagcataaag tgtaaagcct agggtgccta atgagtgagc taactcacat
     6001 taattgcgtt gcgctcactg cccgctttcc agtcgggaaa cctgtcgtgc cagctgcatt
     6061 aatgaatcgg ccaacgcgcg gggagaggcg gtttgcgtat tgggcgctct tccgcttcct
     6121 cgctcactga ctcgctgcgc tcggtcgttc ggctgcggcg agcggtatca gctcactcaa
     6181 aggcggtaat acggttatcc acagaatcag gggataacgc aggaaagaac atgtgagcaa
     6241 aaggccagca aaaggccagg aaccgtaaaa aggccgcgtt gctggcgttt ttccataggc
     6301 tccgcccccc tgacgagcat cacaaaaatc gacgctcaag tcagaggtgg cgaaacccga
     6361 caggactata aagataccag gcgtttcccc ctggaagctc cctcgtgcgc tctcctgttc
     6421 cgaccctgcc gcttaccgga tacctgtccg cctttctccc ttcgggaagc gtggcgcttt
     6481 ctcatagctc acgctgtagg tatctcagtt cggtgtaggt cgttcgctcc aagctgggct
     6541 gtgtgcacga accccccgtt cagcccgacc gctgcgcctt atccggtaac tatcgtcttg
     6601 agtccaaccc ggtaagacac gacttatcgc cactggcagc agccactggt aacaggatta
     6661 gcagagcgag gtatgtaggc ggtgctacag agttcttgaa gtggtggcct aactacggct
     6721 acactagaag aacagtattt ggtatctgcg ctctgctgaa gccagttacc ttcggaaaaa
     6781 gagttggtag ctcttgatcc ggcaaacaaa ccaccgctgg tagcggtggt ttttttgttt
     6841 gcaagcagca gattacgcgc agaaaaaaag gatctcaaga agatcctttg atcttttcta
     6901 cggggtctga cgctcagtgg aacgaaaact cacgttaagg gattttggtc atgagattat
     6961 caaaaaggat cttcacctag atccttttaa attaaaaatg aagttttaaa tcaatctaaa
     7021 gtatatatga gtaaacttgg tctgacagtt accaatgctt aatcagtgag gcacctatct
     7081 cagcgatctg tctatttcgt tcatccatag ttgcctgact ccccgtcgtg tagataacta
     7141 cgatacggga gggcttacca tctggcccca gtgctgcaat gataccgcga gacccacgct
     7201 caccggctcc agatttatca gcaataaacc agccagccgg aagggccgag cgcagaagtg
     7261 gtcctgcaac tttatccgcc tccatccagt ctattaattg ttgccgggaa gctagagtaa
     7321 gtagttcgcc agttaatagt ttgcgcaacg ttgttgccat tgctacaggc atcgtggtgt
     7381 cacgctcgtc gtttggtatg gcttcattca gctccggttc ccaacgatca aggcgagtta
     7441 catgatcccc catgttgtgc aaaaaagcgg ttagctcctt cggtcctccg atcgttgtca
     7501 gaagtaagtt ggccgcagtg ttatcactca tggttatggc agcactgcat aattctctta
     7561 ctgtcatgcc atccgtaaga tgcttttctg tgactggtga gtactcaacc aagtcattct
     7621 gagaatagtg tatgcggcga ccgagttgct cttgcccggc gtcaatacgg gataataccg
     7681 cgccacatag cagaacttta aaagtgctca tcattggaaa acgttcttcg gggcgaaaac
     7741 tctcaaggat cttaccgctg ttgagatcca gttcgatgta acccactcgt gcacccaact
     7801 gatcttcagc atcttttact ttcaccagcg tttctgggtg agcaaaaaca ggaaggcaaa
     7861 atgccgcaaa aaagggaata agggcgacac ggaaatgttg aatactcata ctcttccttt
     7921 ttcaatatta ttgaagcatt tatcagggtt attgtctcat gagcggatac atatttgaat
     7981 gtatttagaa aaataaacaa ataggggttc cgcgcacatt tccccgaaaa gtgccacctg
     8041 acgtcgacgg atcgggagat cgatctcccg atcccctagg gtcgactctc agtacaatct
     8101 gctctgatgc cgcatagtta agccagtatc tgctccctgc ttgtgtgttg gaggtcgctg
     8161 agtagtgcgc gagcaaaatt taagctacaa caaggcaagg cttgaccgac aattgcatga
     8221 agaatctgct tagggttagg cgttttgcgc tgcttcgcga tgtacgggcc agatatacgc
     8281 gttgacattg attattgact agttattaat agtaatcaat tacggggtca ttagttcata
     8341 gcccatatat ggagttccgc gttacataac ttacggtaaa tggcccgcct ggctgaccgc
     8401 ccaacgaccc ccgcccattg acgtcaataa tgacgtatgt tcccatagta acgccaatag
     8461 ggactttcca ttgacgtcaa tgggtggagt atttacggta aactgcccac ttggcagtac
     8521 atcaagtgta tc
//
