[The description below was written by a language model from this plasmid's Addgene catalogue record and the feature table of its GenBank file.]
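Description:
pBK-YE1-BE3 is an 8.5 kb mammalian expression plasmid built on a CMV-driven backbone and used to express the YE1 variant of the BE3 cytidine base editor in mammalian cells. It is propagated in E. coli as a high-copy plasmid through a ColE1/pUC-type origin of replication and is selected with ampicillin via the beta-lactamase gene. The feature table shows no mammalian selection marker or reporter, which is consistent with transient transfection use. No guide RNA cassette is annotated either, so a guide would have to be supplied from a separate construct.

The roughly 5.1 kb insert is a single fusion open reading frame placed downstream of the human CMV immediate-early enhancer and promoter and terminated by the bovine growth hormone polyadenylation signal. A T7 promoter lies between the CMV promoter and the coding region. According to the catalogue entry, the fusion consists of rat APOBEC1 carrying the W90Y and R126E substitutions, an XTEN linker, the S. pyogenes Cas9 D10A nickase, the bacteriophage uracil-DNA glycosylase inhibitor (UGI) and an SV40 nuclear localization signal. The feature table annotates the nickase, UGI and NLS plus a 6xHis tag sequence just after the NLS, but does not annotate the deaminase and linker, which presumably occupy the unannotated stretch upstream of Cas9.

In this architecture, guide RNA-directed Cas9 positions the deaminase to convert cytosine to uracil on the exposed DNA strand. UGI blocks uracil excision, and nicking of the opposite strand biases repair toward a C-to-T outcome. The plasmid was derived from an earlier base editor construct, and the associated publication concerns improving the targeting scope and precision of base editing with engineered Cas9-deaminase fusions.
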