Addgene plasmid #85174: pBK-YE1-BE3
Purpose: Expresses YE1-BE3 in mammalian cells
Depositing lab: David Liu. Depositing organization: Harvard University. Publication: Increasing the genome-targeting scope and precision of base editing with engineered Cas9-cytidine deaminase fusions. Kim YB, Komor AC, Levy JM, Packer MS, Zhao KT, Liu DR. Nat Biotechnol. 2017 Feb 13. doi: 10.1038/nbt.3803. PubMed 28191901.
Backbone
  Vector backbone: CMV
  Backbone manufacturer: origene
  Backbone size w/o insert (bp): 3399
  Total vector size (bp): 8532
  Vector type: Mammalian Expression
Growth in bacteria
  Bacterial resistance: Ampicillin, 100 μg/mL
  Growth temperature: 37°C
  Growth strain: DH5alpha
  Copy number: High Copy
Gene/Insert
  Gene/Insert name: YE1-BE3 (alt name: rAPOBEC1(W90Y/R126E)-XTEN-Cas9n-UGI-NLS)
  Species: R. norvegicus (rat); S. pyogenes
  Insert size (bp): 5133
  Promoter: CMV
  Cloning method: Ligation Independent Cloning
  Sequencing primers: 5′ CMV; 3′ TGGTTCTTTCCGCCTCAGAAGC
Resource information
  A portion of this plasmid was derived from a plasmid made by: Cloned from Addgene #73021
Terms and licenses: Academic/Nonprofit Terms; Industry Terms: Not Available to Industry
How to cite: pBK-YE1-BE3 was a gift from David Liu (Addgene plasmid # 85174 ; http://n2t.net/addgene:85174 ; RRID:Addgene_85174)
