>Addgene plasmid #85174 | pBK-YE1-BE3 | addgene partial sequence | sequence record 168076 | CMV-F 5'-CGCAAATGGGCGGTAGGCGTG-3'
AGCAGAGCTGGTTTAGTGAACCGTCAGATCCGCTAGAGATCCGCGGCCGCTAATACGACTCACTATAGGG
AGAGCCGCCACCATGAGCTCAGAGACTGGCCCAGTGGCTGTGGACCCCACATTGAGACGGCGGATCGAGC
CCCATGAGTTTGAGGTATTCTTCGATCCGAGAGAGCTCCGCAAGGAGACCTGCCTGCTTTACGAAATTAA
TTGGGGGGGCCGGCACTCCATTTGGCGACATACATCACAGAACACTAACAAGCACGTCGAAGTCAACTTC
ATCGAGAAGTTCACGACAGAAAGATATTTCTGTCCGAACACAAGGTGCAGCATTACCTGGTTTCTCAGCT
ATAGCCCATGCGGCGAATGTAGTAGGGCCATCACTGAATTCCTGTCAAGGTATCCCCACGTCACTCTGTT
TATTTACATCGCAAGGCTGTACCACCACGCTGACCCCGAGAATCGACAAGGCCTGCGGGATTTGATCTCT
TCAGGTGTGACTATCCAAATTATGACTGAGCAGGAGTCAGGATACTGCTGGAGAAACTTTGTGAATTATA
GCCCGAGTAATGAAGCCCACTGGCCTAGGTATCCCCATCTGTGGGTACGACTGTACGTTCTTGAACTGTA
CTGCATCATACTGGGCCTGCCTCCTTGTCTCAACATTCTGAGAAGGAAGCAGCCACAGCTGACATTCTTT
ACCATCGCTCTTCAGTCTTGTCATTACCAGCGACTGCCCCCACACATTCTCTGGGCCACCGGGTTGAAAA
GCGGCAGCGAGACTCCCGGGACCTCAGAGTCCGCCACACCCGAAAGTGATAAAAAGTATTCTATTGGTTT
AGCCATCG
