>Addgene plasmid #85174 | pBK-YE1-BE3 | addgene partial sequence | sequence record 168077 | BGH-rev 5'-TAGAAGGCACAGTCGAGG-3'
GTGATGGTGATGATGACCGGTTAGACTTTCCTCTTCTTCTTGGGAGAACCACCAGAGAGCATCTTAATCT
TGTTCTCACCGTTGCTATCCTGTATGACCAGAGCCCAAGGCTTGTATTCAGGGGCGTCGCTAGTCAGAAG
CATGACATTCTCGTCGGTGCTCTCGTCGTAGGCGGTGTGCACGAGTATATCGCTTTCCGGCTTGTTCCCA
ATGACTTCTTCCACCTCCTCTGGGAGCATGAGGATGGATTCCTGGATAACCAGTTGCTTACCGGTCTCCT
TTTCAATAATATCTGACAGATTAGTAGAACCACCAGAGTCACCCCCAAGCTGTGACAAATCTATCCGAGT
TTCATATAATCCCGTGATGGATTGGTGAATCAGTGTCGCGTCTAGCACCTCCTTGGTAGAAGTGTATCGT
TTGCGATCTATCGTTGTGTCAAAATACTTGAATGCGGCTGGAGCGCCGAGGTTGGTAAGAGTAAACAAAT
GGATAATATTTTCCGCCTGCTCACGTATGGGTTTATCCCTGTGCTTGTTGTATGCGCTTAATACTTTGTC
CAGATTGGCATCAGCTAGGATGACTCTCTTACTGAATTCCGAAATTTGCTCTATGATTTCGTCGAGATAA
TGTTTGTGCTGCTCAACAAAAAGTTGCTTCTGTTCGTTATCTTCAGGTGAACCTTTCAACTTCTCGTAAT
GGGACGCTAAATACAGGAAATTCACGTATTTAGACGGTAGTGCGAGTTCGTTCCCCTTTTGAAGCTCTCC
GGCGCTAGCCAACATCCGTTTTCGGCCATTTTCTAACTCAAACAGACTATACTTTGGTAGTTTAATTATG
AGATCCTTTTTTACTTCCTTGTAACCTTTCGCCTCAAGGAAGTCGATGGGGTTCTTTTCAAA
